Addgene plasmid #15241: LB334 (Bcl-2 from -1287 to -1640)
Depositing lab: Linda Boxer. Depositing organization: Stanford University. Publication: Induction of bcl-2 expression by phosphorylated CREB proteins during B-cell activation and rescue from apoptosis. Wilson BE, Mochon E, Boxer LM. Mol Cell Biol. 1996 Oct . 16(10):5546-56. PubMed 8816467.
Backbone
  Vector backbone: pBSKS+
  Backbone size w/o insert (bp): 5596
  Vector type: Bacterial Expression, Luciferase
Growth in bacteria
  Bacterial resistance: Ampicillin, 100 μg/mL
  Growth temperature: 37°C
  Growth strain: DH5alpha
  Copy number: Unknown
Gene/Insert
  Gene/Insert name: B-cell lymphoma/leukemia-2 (alt name: Bcl-2)
  Species: H. sapiens (human)
  Insert size (bp): 354
  Mutation: Bcl-2 fragment from -1287 to -1640 with P1
  Entrez Gene: BCL2 (a.k.a. Bcl-2, PPP1R50)
  Tag / fusion protein: Luciferase (C terminal on backbone)
  Cloning method: Restriction Enzyme; 5′ cloning site SacII (not destroyed); 3′ cloning site Pst1 (not destroyed)
  Sequencing primers: 5′ T7; 3′ T3
Terms and licenses: Academic/Nonprofit Terms; Industry Terms: Not Available to Industry
How to cite: LB334 (Bcl-2 from -1287 to -1640) was a gift from Linda Boxer (Addgene plasmid # 15241 ; http://n2t.net/addgene:15241 ; RRID:Addgene_15241)
