[The description below was written by a language model from this plasmid's Addgene catalogue record.]
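Description:
LB334 (Bcl-2 from -1287 to -1640) is a luciferase reporter plasmid built on a pBSKS+ (pBluescript-type) cloning backbone. The catalogued backbone size of about 5.6 kb reflects the luciferase coding region already being part of the vector. It is propagated in E. coli under ampicillin selection. The copy number is listed as unknown, and no feature table is provided, so the replication origin, the polyadenylation signal and the exact type of luciferase are not specified in the record. Although the vector type is catalogued as "Bacterial Expression, Luciferase", the design is that of a promoter-reporter construct rather than a protein production vector.

The insert is a 354 bp fragment of the human BCL2 5′ regulatory region, spanning positions -1640 to -1287 and described as containing P1, one of the gene's promoters. It was cloned between SacII and PstI sites, both of which were retained, and lies upstream of the luciferase gene. Luciferase is recorded as a C-terminal element on the backbone. In this arrangement, luciferase output depends on the transcriptional activity of the BCL2 fragment, not on a heterologous promoter. T7 and T3 primer sites flank the cloning region and allow the insert to be checked by sequencing.

The defined coordinates in the name suggest that the plasmid belongs to a series of promoter fragments used to locate regulatory elements. The associated study examined induction of bcl-2 expression by phosphorylated CREB proteins during B-cell activation and rescue from apoptosis. The construct is therefore suited to transfection-based reporter assays that measure how this promoter segment responds to signalling or transcription factors.
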