>Addgene plasmid #15241 | LB334 (Bcl-2 from -1287 to -1640) | addgene partial sequence | sequence record 21829 | T7 5'-TAATACGACTCACTATAGGG-3'
GGCCAGGGAGCGGGGCGGAGGGGGCGGTCGGGTGGCTCAGAGGAGGGCTCTTTCTTTCTTCTTTTTTTGA
ATGAACCGTGTGACGTTACGCACAGGAAACCGGTCGGGCTGTGCAGAGAATGAAGTAAGAGGACAGGCAC
CACAGCCCCGCTCCCGCCCCCTTCCTCCCGCGCCCGCCCCTCCGCGCCGCCTGCCCGCCCGCCCGCCGCG
CTCCCGCCCGCCGCTCTCCGTGGCCCCGCCGCGCTGCCGCCGCCGCCGCTGCCAGCGAAGGTGCCGGGGC
TCCGGGCCCTCCCTGCCGGCGGCCGTCAGCGCTCGGAGCGGGCTGCGCGGCGGGGCTGCAGGAATTCGAT
ATCAAGCTTGGCATTCCGGTACTGTTGGTAAAATGGAAGACGCCAAAAACATAAAGAAAGGCCCGGCGCC
ATTCTATCCTCTAGAGGATGGAACCGCTGGAGAGCAACTGCATAAGGCTATGAAGAGATACGCCCTGGTT
CCTGGAACAATTGCTTTTACAGATGCACATATCGAGGTGAACATCACGTACGCGGAATACTTCGAAATGT
CCGTTCGGTTGGCAGAAGCTATGAAACGATATGGGCTGAATACAAATCACAGAATCGTCGTATGCAGTGA
AAACTCTCTTCAATTCTTTATGCCGGTGTTGGGCGCGTTATTTATCGGAGTTGCAGTTGCGCCCGCGAAC
GACATTTATAATGAACGTGAATTGCTCAACAGTATGAACATTTCGCAGCCTACCGTAGTGTTTGTTTCCA
AAAAGGGGTTGCAAAAAATTTTGAACGTGCA
